Addgene plasmid #176315: pAB1620 hU6-BpiI-Cas13bt3-DR
Purpose: hU6-BpiI-Cas13bt3-DR (crRNA expression)
Depositing lab: Feng Zhang. Publication: Compact RNA editors with small Cas13 proteins. Kannan S, Altae-Tran H, Jin X, Madigan VJ, Oshiro R, Makarova KS, Koonin EV, Zhang F. Nat Biotechnol. 2021 Aug 30. pii: 10.1038/s41587-021-01030-2. doi: 10.1038/s41587-021-01030-2. PubMed 34462587.
Backbone
  Vector backbone: pUC19
  Vector type: Mammalian Expression, CRISPR
Growth in bacteria
  Bacterial resistance: Ampicillin, 100 μg/mL
  Growth temperature: 37°C
  Growth strain: NEB Stable
  Copy number: High Copy
Gene/Insert
  Gene/Insert name: Cas13bt3 crRNA direct repeat
Terms and licenses: Academic/Nonprofit Terms; Industry Terms: Not Available to Industry
How to cite: pAB1620 hU6-BpiI-Cas13bt3-DR was a gift from Feng Zhang (Addgene plasmid # 176315 ; http://n2t.net/addgene:176315 ; RRID:Addgene_176315)
