[The description below was written by a language model from this plasmid's Addgene catalogue record and pLannotate feature annotations shown in this document.]
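Description:
pAB1620 hU6-BpiI-Cas13bt3-DR is a small (about 3 kb) pUC19-based plasmid for expressing CRISPR RNAs for the compact RNA-targeting effector Cas13bt3 in mammalian cells. It is propagated in E. coli as a high-copy plasmid from the ColE1/pUC-type origin and selected with ampicillin through the bla (AmpR) gene and its own promoter. The remaining annotated bacterial elements are pUC19 backbone remnants and have no role in the plasmid's mammalian function. These include the CAP binding site, lac promoter and operator, a lacZα fragment interrupted by the insert, and short bom, rop and lacI fragments.

The functional payload is a human U6 promoter, an RNA polymerase III promoter widely used to drive short, defined, non-polyadenylated RNAs such as guide RNAs. According to the construct name and catalogue entry, it is followed by a BpiI cloning site and the Cas13bt3 crRNA direct repeat. Neither element is individually annotated in the feature table, though they presumably lie in the unannotated stretch between the U6 promoter and the lacZα fragment. BpiI is a type IIS restriction enzyme that cuts outside its recognition sequence. Such sites are typically used for Golden Gate-style insertion of annealed oligonucleotides encoding a target-specific spacer. The order of parts in the name places the spacer upstream of the direct repeat.

The plasmid encodes no Cas13 protein and carries no mammalian selection marker or reporter. It is therefore meant to be co-delivered with a separate Cas13bt3 effector or Cas13bt3-based RNA editor construct. In that setting it supplies the guide for programmable RNA targeting or RNA editing experiments.
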