Features (pLannotate 1.2.2; 11 found; start..end, strand, type, name):
    102..123     +  protein_bind   CAP binding site: CAP binding activates transcription in the presence of cAMP. E. coli catabolite activator protein
    138..168     +  promoter       lac promoter: promoter for the E. coli lac operon
    176..192     +  protein_bind   lac operator: The lac repressor binds to the lac operator to inhibit transcription in E. coli. This inhibition can be relieved by adding lactose or isopropyl-β-D-thiogalactopyranoside (IPTG). lac repressor encoded by lacI
    230..470     +  promoter       U6 promoter: RNA polymerase III promoter for human U6 snRNA
    558..715     +  CDS            lacZα (fragment): LacZα fragment of β-galactosidase; lacZ fragment
    721..820     -  misc_feature   bom (fragment): basis of mobility region from pBR322
    922..957     -  CDS            rop (fragment): Rop protein, which maintains plasmids at low copy number; rop
   1052..1156    +  promoter       AmpR promoter: bla
   1157..2017    +  CDS            AmpR: β-lactamase; bla; confers resistance to ampicillin, carbenicillin, and related antibiotics
   2188..2776    +  rep_origin     ori: high-copy-number ColE1/pMB1/pBR322/pUC origin of replication
   2959..89      +  CDS            lacI (fragment) (across the origin): lac repressor; lacI; The lac repressor binds to the lac operator to inhibit transcription in E. coli. This inhibition can be relieved by adding lactose or isopropyl-β-D-thiogalactopyranoside (IPTG).
>Addgene plasmid #176315 | pAB1620 hU6-BpiI-Cas13bt3-DR | addgene full sequence | sequence record 345280 | Addgene NGS Result
CCAATACGCAAACCGCCTCTCCCCGCGCGTTGGCCGATTCATTAATGCAGCTGGCACGACAGGTTTCCCG
ACTGGAAAGCGGGCAGTGAGCGCAACGCAATTAATGTGAGTTAGCTCACTCATTAGGCACCCCAGGCTTT
ACACTTTATGCTTCCGGCTCGTATGTTGTGTGGAATTGTGAGCGGATAACAATTTCACACAGGAAACAGC
TATGACCATGATTACGCCAGAGGGCCTATTTCCCATGATTCCTTCATATTTGCATATACGATACAAGGCT
GTTAGAGAGATAATTGGAATTAATTTGACTGTAAACACAAAGATATTAGTACAAAATACGTGACGTAGAA
AGTAATAATTTCTTGGGTAGTTTGCAGTTTTAAAATTATGTTTTAAAATGGACTATCATATGCTTACCGT
AACTTGAAAGTATTTCGATTTCTTGGCTTTATATATCTTGTGGAAAGGACGAAACACCATGTCTTCCTGG
GACGAAGACAAGCTGGAGCAGCCCCCGATTTGTGGGGTGATTACAGCTTTTTTGGTACCGAGCTCGAATT
CACTGGCCGTCGTTTTACAACGTCGTGACTGGGAAAACCCTGGCGTTACCCAACTTAATCGCCTTGCAGC
ACATCCCCCTTTCGCCAGCTGGCGTAATAGCGAAGAGGCCCGCACCGATCGCCCTTCCCAACAGTTGCGC
AGCCTGAATGGCGAATGGCGCCTGATGCGGTATTTTCTCCTTACGCATCTGTGCGGTATTTCACACCGCA
TATGGTGCACTCTCAGTACAATCTGCTCTGATGCCGCATAGTTAAGCCAGCCCCGACACCCGCCAACACC
CGCTGACGCGCCCTGACGGGCTTGTCTGCTCCCGGCATCCGCTTACAGACAAGCTGTGACCGTCTCCGGG
AGCTGCATGTGTCAGAGGTTTTCACCGTCATCACCGAAACGCGCGAGACGAAAGGGCCTCGTGATACGCC
TATTTTTATAGGTTAATGTCATGATAATAATGGTTTCTTAGACGTCAGGTGGCACTTTTCGGGGAAATGT
GCGCGGAACCCCTATTTGTTTATTTTTCTAAATACATTCAAATATGTATCCGCTCATGAGACAATAACCC
TGATAAATGCTTCAATAATATTGAAAAAGGAAGAGTATGAGTATTCAACATTTCCGTGTCGCCCTTATTC
CCTTTTTTGCGGCATTTTGCCTTCCTGTTTTTGCTCACCCAGAAACGCTGGTGAAAGTAAAAGATGCTGA
AGATCAGTTGGGTGCACGAGTGGGTTACATCGAACTGGATCTCAACAGCGGTAAGATCCTTGAGAGTTTT
CGCCCCGAAGAACGTTTTCCAATGATGAGCACTTTTAAAGTTCTGCTATGTGGCGCGGTATTATCCCGTA
TTGACGCCGGGCAAGAGCAACTCGGTCGCCGCATACACTATTCTCAGAATGACTTGGTTGAGTACTCACC
AGTCACAGAAAAGCATCTTACGGATGGCATGACAGTAAGAGAATTATGCAGTGCTGCCATAACCATGAGT
GATAACACTGCGGCCAACTTACTTCTGACAACGATCGGAGGACCGAAGGAGCTAACCGCTTTTTTGCACA
ACATGGGGGATCATGTAACTCGCCTTGATCGTTGGGAACCGGAGCTGAATGAAGCCATACCAAACGACGA
GCGTGACACCACGATGCCTGTAGCAATGGCAACAACGTTGCGCAAACTATTAACTGGCGAACTACTTACT
CTAGCTTCCCGGCAACAATTAATAGACTGGATGGAGGCGGATAAAGTTGCAGGACCACTTCTGCGCTCGG
CCCTTCCGGCTGGCTGGTTTATTGCTGATAAATCTGGAGCCGGTGAGCGTGGGTCTCGCGGTATCATTGC
AGCACTGGGGCCAGATGGTAAGCCCTCCCGTATCGTAGTTATCTACACGACGGGGAGTCAGGCAACTATG
GATGAACGAAATAGACAGATCGCTGAGATAGGTGCCTCACTGATTAAGCATTGGTAACTGTCAGACCAAG
TTTACTCATATATACTTTAGATTGATTTAAAACTTCATTTTTAATTTAAAAGGATCTAGGTGAAGATCCT
TTTTGATAATCTCATGACCAAAATCCCTTAACGTGAGTTTTCGTTCCACTGAGCGTCAGACCCCGTAGAA
AAGATCAAAGGATCTTCTTGAGATCCTTTTTTTCTGCGCGTAATCTGCTGCTTGCAAACAAAAAAACCAC
CGCTACCAGCGGTGGTTTGTTTGCCGGATCAAGAGCTACCAACTCTTTTTCCGAAGGTAACTGGCTTCAG
CAGAGCGCAGATACCAAATACTGTTCTTCTAGTGTAGCCGTAGTTAGGCCACCACTTCAAGAACTCTGTA
GCACCGCCTACATACCTCGCTCTGCTAATCCTGTTACCAGTGGCTGCTGCCAGTGGCGATAAGTCGTGTC
TTACCGGGTTGGACTCAAGACGATAGTTACCGGATAAGGCGCAGCGGTCGGGCTGAACGGGGGGTTCGTG
CACACAGCCCAGCTTGGAGCGAACGACCTACACCGAACTGAGATACCTACAGCGTGAGCTATGAGAAAGC
GCCACGCTTCCCGAAGGGAGAAAGGCGGACAGGTATCCGGTAAGCGGCAGGGTCGGAACAGGAGAGCGCA
CGAGGGAGCTTCCAGGGGGAAACGCCTGGTATCTTTATAGTCCTGTCGGGTTTCGCCACCTCTGACTTGA
GCGTCGATTTTTGTGATGCTCGTCAGGGGGGCGGAGCCTATGGAAAAACGCCAGCAACGCGGCCTTTTTA
CGGTTCCTGGCCTTTTGCTGGCCTTTTGCTCACATGTTCTTTCCTGCGTTATCCCCTGATTCTGTGGATA
ACCGTATTACCGCCTTTGAGTGAGCTGATACCGCTCGCCGCAGCCGAACGACCGAGCGCAGCGAGTCAGT
GAGCGAGGAAGCGGAAGAGCGC
